Addgene plasmid #172613: pcDNA3.1-HA-CDK2
Purpose: Expresses HA-tagged CDK2 in mammalian cells
Depositing lab: Michele Pagano. Depositing organization: NYU Grossman School of Medicine. Publication: CRL4(AMBRA1) is a master regulator of D-type cyclins. Simoneschi D, Rona G, Zhou N, Jeong YT, Jiang S, Milletti G, Arbini AA, O'Sullivan A, Wang AA, Nithikasem S, Keegan S, Siu Y, Cianfanelli V, Maiani E, Nazio F, Cecconi F, Boccalatte F, Fenyo D, Jones DR, Busino L, Pagano M. Nature. 2021 Apr;592(7856):789-793. doi: 10.1038/s41586-021-03445-y. Epub 2021 Apr 14. PubMed 33854235.
Backbone
  Vector backbone: pcDNA3.1
  Backbone manufacturer: Invitrogen
  Vector type: Mammalian Expression
  Selectable markers: Neomycin (select with G418)
Growth in bacteria
  Bacterial resistance: Ampicillin, 100 μg/mL
  Growth temperature: 37°C
  Growth strain: DH5alpha
  Copy number: High Copy
Gene/Insert
  Gene/Insert name: CDK2 (alt name: cyclin-dependent kinase 2)
  Species: H. sapiens (human)
  Entrez Gene: CDK2 (a.k.a. CDKN2, p33(CDK2))
  Promoter: CMV
  Tag / fusion protein: HA (N terminal on insert)
  Cloning method: Restriction Enzyme; 5′ cloning site Unknown (unknown if destroyed); 3′ cloning site Unknown (unknown if destroyed)
  Sequencing primers: 5′ CMV Forward; 3′ BGH Reverse
Terms and licenses: Academic/Nonprofit Terms; Industry Terms: Not Available to Industry
How to cite: pcDNA3.1-HA-CDK2 was a gift from Michele Pagano (Addgene plasmid # 172613 ; http://n2t.net/addgene:172613 ; RRID:Addgene_172613)
