[The description below was written by a language model from this plasmid's Addgene catalogue record and pLannotate feature annotations shown in this document.]
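Description:
pcDNA3.1-HA-CDK2 is a mammalian expression plasmid of about 6.4 kb, built on the Invitrogen pcDNA3.1 backbone, that produces human cyclin-dependent kinase 2 (CDK2) carrying an N-terminal HA epitope tag. In bacteria it is maintained at high copy through a ColE1/pUC-type origin and selected with ampicillin via the β-lactamase gene and its own promoter. An f1 phage origin is also present, a standard backbone element that allows single-stranded DNA production. The restriction sites used to insert the gene are not recorded.

The expression cassette consists of the human cytomegalovirus immediate-early enhancer and promoter driving the CDK2 open reading frame, terminated by the bovine growth hormone polyadenylation signal. T7 and SP6 phage promoters flank the insert, so the region could also serve as a template for in vitro transcription. The automated annotation marks the CDK2 coding sequence but does not call the HA tag as a separate feature. The catalogue entry places it at the N terminus, which would fit in the interval between the T7 promoter and the start of the annotated CDK2 sequence. A second cassette, with the SV40 enhancer/early promoter driving the neomycin phosphotransferase gene and ending in the SV40 poly(A) signal, permits G418 selection of stably transfected cells. The short HIV-1 LTR, ble, lacI and extra SV40 promoter fragments in the table are most likely partial matches to backbone sequence rather than functional elements.

The plasmid is intended for transient or stable expression of tagged CDK2 in mammalian cells, where the HA epitope allows detection or immunoprecipitation of the kinase. It was deposited in connection with work on the regulation of D-type cyclins by a CRL4–AMBRA1 ubiquitin ligase.
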