Features (pLannotate 1.2.2; 21 found; start..end, strand, type, name):
     28..80      -  misc_feature   bom (fragment): basis of mobility region from pBR322
    235..614     +  enhancer       CMV enhancer: human cytomegalovirus immediate early enhancer
    615..818     +  promoter       CMV promoter: human cytomegalovirus (CMV) immediate early promoter
    814..847     +  LTR            5' LTR (truncated) (fragment): truncated 5' long terminal repeat (LTR) from HIV-1
    863..881     +  promoter       T7 promoter: promoter for bacteriophage T7 RNA polymerase
    955..1848    +  CDS            CDK2 (sequence withheld): CDK2_HUMAN - Also known as CDKN2. Experimental evidence at protein level: Swiss-Prot protein existence level 1. Serine/threonine-protein kinase involved in the control of the cell cycle; essential for meiosis, but dispensable for mitosis. Phosphorylates CTNNB1, USP37, p53/TP53, NPM1, CDK7, RB1, BRCA2, MYC, NPAT, EZH2. Triggers duplication of centrosomes and DNA. Acts at the G1-S transition to promote the E2F transcriptional program and the initiation of DNA synthesis, and modulates G2 progression; controls the timing of entry into mitosis/meiosis by controlling the subsequent activation of cyc
   1911..1929    -  promoter       SP6 promoter: promoter for bacteriophage SP6 RNA polymerase
   1955..2179    +  polyA_signal   bGH poly(A) signal: bovine growth hormone polyadenylation signal
   2183..2204    +  promoter       SV40 promoter (fragment): SV40 enhancer and early promoter
   2225..2653    +  rep_origin     f1 ori (sequence partly withheld): f1 bacteriophage origin of replication; arrow indicates direction of (+) strand synthesis
   2667..2996    +  promoter       SV40 promoter: SV40 enhancer and early promoter
   3063..3854    +  CDS            neo: KKA2_KLEPN - Also known as kan, nptII. Experimental evidence at protein level: Swiss-Prot protein existence level 1. Resistance to kanamycin, neomycin, paromomycin, ribostamycin, butirosin and gentamicin B. From Klebsiella pneumoniae.
   3878..4036    +  CDS            ble (fragment): BLE_KLEPN - Experimental evidence at protein level: Swiss-Prot protein existence level 1. Binding protein with a strong affinity to the bleomycin family of antibiotics. Binds to CL990; an antimitotic-antibiotic compound. From Klebsiella pneumoniae.
   4031..4152    +  polyA_signal   SV40 poly(A) signal: SV40 polyadenylation signal
   4225..4241    -  protein_bind   lac operator: The lac repressor binds to the lac operator to inhibit transcription in E. coli. This inhibition can be relieved by adding lactose or isopropyl-β-D-thiogalactopyranoside (IPTG). lac repressor encoded by lacI
   4249..4279    -  promoter       lac promoter: promoter for the E. coli lac operon
   4294..4315    -  protein_bind   CAP binding site: CAP binding activates transcription in the presence of cAMP. E. coli catabolite activator protein
   4328..4420    -  CDS            lacI (fragment): lac repressor; lacI; The lac repressor binds to the lac operator to inhibit transcription in E. coli. This inhibition can be relieved by adding lactose or isopropyl-β-D-thiogalactopyranoside (IPTG).
   4603..5191    -  rep_origin     ori: high-copy-number ColE1/pMB1/pBR322/pUC origin of replication
   5362..6222    -  CDS            AmpR: β-lactamase; bla; confers resistance to ampicillin, carbenicillin, and related antibiotics
   6223..6327    -  promoter       AmpR promoter: bla
>Addgene plasmid #172613 | pcDNA3.1-HA-CDK2 | addgene full sequence | sequence record 340120 | Addgene NGS Result
GACGGATCGGGAGATCTCCCGATCCCCTATGGTGCACTCTCAGTACAATCTGCTCTGATGCCGCATAGTT
AAGCCAGTATCTGCTCCCTGCTTGTGTGTTGGAGGTCGCTGAGTAGTGCGCGAGCAAAATTTAAGCTACA
ACAAGGCAAGGCTTGACCGACAATTGCATGAAGAATCTGCTTAGGGTTAGGCGTTTTGCGCTGCTTCGCG
ATGTACGGGCCAGATATACGCGTTGACATTGATTATTGACTAGTTATTAATAGTAATCAATTACGGGGTC
ATTAGTTCATAGCCCATATATGGAGTTCCGCGTTACATAACTTACGGTAAATGGCCCGCCTGGCTGACCG
CCCAACGACCCCCGCCCATTGACGTCAATAATGACGTATGTTCCCATAGTAACGCCAATAGGGACTTTCC
ATTGACGTCAATGGGTGGAGTATTTACGGTAAACTGCCCACTTGGCAGTACATCAAGTGTATCATATGCC
AAGTACGCCCCCTATTGACGTCAATGACGGTAAATGGCCCGCCTGGCATTATGCCCAGTACATGACCTTA
TGGGACTTTCCTACTTGGCAGTACATCTACGTATTAGTCATCGCTATTACCATGGTGATGCGGTTTTGGC
AGTACATCAATGGGCGTGGATAGCGGTTTGACTCACGGGGATTTCCAAGTCTCCACCCCATTGACGTCAA
TGGGAGTTTGTTTTGGCACCAAAATCAACGGGACTTTCCAAAATGTCGTAACAACTCCGCCCCATTGACG
CAAATGGGCGGTAGGCGTGTACGGTGGGAGGTCTATATAAGCAGAGCTCTCTGGCTAACTAGAGAACCCA
CTGCTTACTGGCTTATCGAAATTAATACGACTCACTATAGGGAGACCCAAGCTTACCATGGCCTACCCCT
ACGACGTGCCCGACTACGCCTCCCTCGGATCCAGTGTGGTGGAA
[894 nt withheld, positions 955-1848]
TGAAATTCTGCAGATATCCAGCACAGTGGCGGCCGCTCGAGCATGCATCTAGAGGGCCCTATTCTATAGT
GTCACCTAAATGCTAGAGCTCGCTGATCAGCCTCGACTGTGCCTTCTAGTTGCCAGCCATCTGTTGTTTG
CCCCTCCCCCGTGCCTTCCTTGACCCTGGAAGGTGCCACTCCCACTGTCCTTTCCTAATAAAATGAGGAA
ATTGCATCGCATTGTCTGAGTAGGTGTCATTCTATTCTGGGGGGTGGGGTGGGGCAGGACAGCAAGGGGG
AGGATTGGGAAGACAATAGCAGGCATGCTGGGGATGCGGTGGGCTCTATGGCTTCTGAGGCGGAAAGAAC
CAGCTGGGGCTCTAGGGGGTATCCCC
[124 nt withheld, positions 2225-2348]
C
[91 nt withheld, positions 2350-2440]
A
[49 nt withheld, positions 2442-2490]
CCTTTGACGTTGGAGTCCACGTTCTTT
[37 nt withheld, positions 2518-2554]
ACCCTATCTCGGTCTATTCTTTTGATTTATAAGGGATTTTGCCGATTTCGGCCTATTGGTTAAAAAATGA
GCTGATTTAACAAAAATTTAACGCGAATTAATTCTGTGGAATGTGTGTCAGTTAGGGTGTGGAAAGTCCC
CAGGCTCCCCAGCAGGCAGAAGTATGCAAAGCATGCATCTCAATTAGTCAGCAACCAGGTGTGGAAAGTC
CCCAGGCTCCCCAGCAGGCAGAAGTATGCAAAGCATGCATCTCAATTAGTCAGCAACCATAGTCCCGCCC
CTAACTCCGCCCATCCCGCCCCTAACTCCGCCCAGTTCCGCCCATTCTCCGCCCCATGGCTGACTAATTT
TTTTTATTTATGCAGAGGCCGAGGCCGCCTCTGCCTCTGAGCTATTCCAGAAGTAGTGAGGAGGCTTTTT
TGGAGGCCTAGGCTTTTGCAAAAAGCTCCCGGGAGCTTGTATATCCATTTTCGGATCTGATCAAGAGACA
GGATGAGGATCGTTTCGCATGATTGAACAAGATGGATTGCACGCAGGTTCTCCGGCCGCTTGGGTGGAGA
GGCTATTCGGCTATGACTGGGCACAACAGACAATCGGCTGCTCTGATGCCGCCGTGTTCCGGCTGTCAGC
GCAGGGGCGCCCGGTTCTTTTTGTCAAGACCGACCTGTCCGGTGCCCTGAATGAACTGCAGGACGAGGCA
GCGCGGCTATCGTGGCTGGCCACGACGGGCGTTCCTTGCGCAGCTGTGCTCGACGTTGTCACTGAAGCGG
GAAGGGACTGGCTGCTATTGGGCGAAGTGCCGGGGCAGGATCTCCTGTCATCTCACCTTGCTCCTGCCGA
GAAAGTATCCATCATGGCTGATGCAATGCGGCGGCTGCATACGCTTGATCCGGCTACCTGCCCATTCGAC
CACCAAGCGAAACATCGCATCGAGCGAGCACGTACTCGGATGGAAGCCGGTCTTGTCGATCAGGATGATC
TGGACGAAGAGCATCAGGGGCTCGCGCCAGCCGAACTGTTCGCCAGGCTCAAGGCGCGCATGCCCGACGG
CGAGGATCTCGTCGTGACCCATGGCGATGCCTGCTTGCCGAATATCATGGTGGAAAATGGCCGCTTTTCT
GGATTCATCGACTGTGGCCGGCTGGGTGTGGCGGACCGCTATCAGGACATAGCGTTGGCTACCCGTGATA
TTGCTGAAGAGCTTGGCGGCGAATGGGCTGACCGCTTCCTCGTGCTTTACGGTATCGCCGCTCCCGATTC
GCAGCGCATCGCCTTCTATCGCCTTCTTGACGAGTTCTTCTGAGCGGGACTCTGGGGTTCGAAATGACCG
ACCAAGCGACGCCCAACCTGCCATCACGAGATTTCGATTCCACCGCCGCCTTCTATGAAAGGTTGGGCTT
CGGAATCGTTTTCCGGGACGCCGGCTGGATGATCCTCCAGCGCGGGGATCTCATGCTGGAGTTCTTCGCC
CACCCCAACTTGTTTATTGCAGCTTATAATGGTTACAAATAAAGCAATAGCATCACAAATTTCACAAATA
AAGCATTTTTTTCACTGCATTCTAGTTGTGGTTTGTCCAAACTCATCAATGTATCTTATCATGTCTGTAT
ACCGTCGACCTCTAGCTAGAGCTTGGCGTAATCATGGTCATAGCTGTTTCCTGTGTGAAATTGTTATCCG
CTCACAATTCCACACAACATACGAGCCGGAAGCATAAAGTGTAAAGCCTGGGGTGCCTAATGAGTGAGCT
AACTCACATTAATTGCGTTGCGCTCACTGCCCGCTTTCCAGTCGGGAAACCTGTCGTGCCAGCTGCATTA
ATGAATCGGCCAACGCGCGGGGAGAGGCGGTTTGCGTATTGGGCGCTCTTCCGCTTCCTCGCTCACTGAC
TCGCTGCGCTCGGTCGTTCGGCTGCGGCGAGCGGTATCAGCTCACTCAAAGGCGGTAATACGGTTATCCA
CAGAATCAGGGGATAACGCAGGAAAGAACATGTGAGCAAAAGGCCAGCAAAAGGCCAGGAACCGTAAAAA
GGCCGCGTTGCTGGCGTTTTTCCATAGGCTCCGCCCCCCTGACGAGCATCACAAAAATCGACGCTCAAGT
CAGAGGTGGCGAAACCCGACAGGACTATAAAGATACCAGGCGTTTCCCCCTGGAAGCTCCCTCGTGCGCT
CTCCTGTTCCGACCCTGCCGCTTACCGGATACCTGTCCGCCTTTCTCCCTTCGGGAAGCGTGGCGCTTTC
TCATAGCTCACGCTGTAGGTATCTCAGTTCGGTGTAGGTCGTTCGCTCCAAGCTGGGCTGTGTGCACGAA
CCCCCCGTTCAGCCCGACCGCTGCGCCTTATCCGGTAACTATCGTCTTGAGTCCAACCCGGTAAGACACG
ACTTATCGCCACTGGCAGCAGCCACTGGTAACAGGATTAGCAGAGCGAGGTATGTAGGCGGTGCTACAGA
GTTCTTGAAGTGGTGGCCTAACTACGGCTACACTAGAAGAACAGTATTTGGTATCTGCGCTCTGCTGAAG
CCAGTTACCTTCGGAAAAAGAGTTGGTAGCTCTTGATCCGGCAAACAAACCACCGCTGGTAGCGGTGGTT
TTTTTGTTTGCAAGCAGCAGATTACGCGCAGAAAAAAAGGATCTCAAGAAGATCCTTTGATCTTTTCTAC
GGGGTCTGACGCTCAGTGGAACGAAAACTCACGTTAAGGGATTTTGGTCATGAGATTATCAAAAAGGATC
TTCACCTAGATCCTTTTAAATTAAAAATGAAGTTTTAAATCAATCTAAAGTATATATGAGTAAACTTGGT
CTGACAGTTACCAATGCTTAATCAGTGAGGCACCTATCTCAGCGATCTGTCTATTTCGTTCATCCATAGT
TGCCTGACTCCCCGTCGTGTAGATAACTACGATACGGGAGGGCTTACCATCTGGCCCCAGTGCTGCAATG
ATACCGCGAGACCCACGCTCACCGGCTCCAGATTTATCAGCAATAAACCAGCCAGCCGGAAGGGCCGAGC
GCAGAAGTGGTCCTGCAACTTTATCCGCCTCCATCCAGTCTATTAATTGTTGCCGGGAAGCTAGAGTAAG
TAGTTCGCCAGTTAATAGTTTGCGCAACGTTGTTGCCATTGCTACAGGCATCGTGGTGTCACGCTCGTCG
TTTGGTATGGCTTCATTCAGCTCCGGTTCCCAACGATCAAGGCGAGTTACATGATCCCCCATGTTGTGCA
AAAAAGCGGTTAGCTCCTTCGGTCCTCCGATCGTTGTCAGAAGTAAGTTGGCCGCAGTGTTATCACTCAT
GGTTATGGCAGCACTGCATAATTCTCTTACTGTCATGCCATCCGTAAGATGCTTTTCTGTGACTGGTGAG
TACTCAACCAAGTCATTCTGAGAATAGTGTATGCGGCGACCGAGTTGCTCTTGCCCGGCGTCAATACGGG
ATAATACCGCGCCACATAGCAGAACTTTAAAAGTGCTCATCATTGGAAAACGTTCTTCGGGGCGAAAACT
CTCAAGGATCTTACCGCTGTTGAGATCCAGTTCGATGTAACCCACTCGTGCACCCAACTGATCTTCAGCA
TCTTTTACTTTCACCAGCGTTTCTGGGTGAGCAAAAACAGGAAGGCAAAATGCCGCAAAAAAGGGAATAA
GGGCGACACGGAAATGTTGAATACTCATACTCTTCCTTTTTCAATATTATTGAAGCATTTATCAGGGTTA
TTGTCTCATGAGCGGATACATATTTGAATGTATTTAGAAAAATAAACAAATAGGGGTTCCGCGCACATTT
CCCCGAAAAGTGCCACCTGACGTC
